Addgene plasmid #223965: pLV-H2B-iRFP670-p2a-mCerulean-Cdt1 (1-100)-IRES-puromycin
Purpose: Dual fluorescent reporter for histone H2B and for Cdt1
Depositing lab: Hee Won Yang. Depositing organization: Columbia University. Publication: Non-canonical pathway for Rb inactivation and external signaling coordinate cell-cycle entry without CDK4/6 activity. Zhang M, Kim S, Yang HW. Nat Commun. 2023 Nov 29;14(1):7847. doi: 10.1038/s41467-023-43716-y. PubMed 38030655.
Backbone
  Vector backbone: pLV-EF1a-IRES-puromycin
  Vector type: Mammalian Expression, Lentiviral
  Selectable markers: Puromycin
Growth in bacteria
  Bacterial resistance: Ampicillin, 100 μg/mL
  Growth temperature: 30°C
  Growth strain: NEB Stable
  Copy number: Unknown
Gene/Insert
  Cloning method: Gibson Cloning
  Sequencing primers: 5′ For H2B-iRFP670: ccatttcaggtgtcgtgaggatccgccaccATGCCAGAGCCAGCGAAGTCT; For p2a-mCerulean-Cdt1: caccaacgcctgtacaagggttccggagc; 3′ For H2B-iRFP670: cttgtacaggcgttggtggtgggcgg; For Cdt1: gcccgtcgactctagagcggccgccctcgaggaattcTTAtttctttatcttctggcccggagaaggg
Terms and licenses: Academic/Nonprofit Terms; Industry Terms: Not Available to Industry
How to cite: pLV-H2B-iRFP670-p2a-mCerulean-Cdt1 (1-100)-IRES-puromycin was a gift from Hee Won Yang (Addgene plasmid # 223965 ; http://n2t.net/addgene:223965 ; RRID:Addgene_223965)
