[The description below was written by a language model from this plasmid's Addgene catalogue record and pLannotate feature annotations shown in this document.]
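Description:
pLV-H2B-iRFP670-p2a-mCerulean-Cdt1 (1-100)-IRES-puromycin is an HIV-1-based lentiviral transfer plasmid for mammalian expression, built on the pLV-EF1a-IRES-puromycin backbone (about 11.1 kb). In bacteria it is maintained through a high-copy ColE1/pUC-type origin and an ampicillin resistance gene. The viral portion carries two HIV-1 LTR elements flanking the Ψ packaging signal (with an adjoining gag fragment), the Rev response element for Rev-dependent nuclear export of the genomic RNA, the cPPT/CTS element, and a WPRE downstream of the cargo to enhance transcript expression. Both LTRs are annotated as truncated and are preceded by nef-derived fragments; the record does not say whether the vector is self-inactivating.

The payload is a single transcript driven by the human EF-1α core promoter with its intron A. The first open reading frame encodes human histone H2B fused to the near-infrared protein iRFP670 (which needs biliverdin as a cofactor), followed by a P2A peptide and then cyan mCerulean fused to a fragment of human Cdt1, given in the name as residues 1–100. Ribosomal skipping at P2A yields two separate proteins: a chromatin-bound nuclear marker and a Cdt1-based reporter. An EMCV IRES then allows translation of puromycin N-acetyltransferase from the same mRNA, so puromycin selection enriches for transduced cells expressing the reporters. The stated purpose is dual fluorescent reporting of H2B and Cdt1. Because Cdt1 is a cell-cycle-regulated replication licensing factor, and the associated publication concerns cell-cycle entry, the construct is suited to live-cell imaging in which the H2B signal supports nuclear identification while the Cdt1 signal reports cell-cycle state.
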