Features (pLannotate 1.2.2; 27 found; start..end, strand, type, name):
    377..634     +  LTR            5' LTR (truncated): truncated 5' long terminal repeat (LTR) from HIV-1
    681..806     +  misc_feature   HIV-1 Ψ: packaging signal of human immunodeficiency virus type 1
    790..1128    +  CDS            HIV-1 gag (fragment): gag protein from human immunodeficiency virus 1; gag
   1303..1536    +  misc_feature   RRE: The Rev response element (RRE) of HIV-1 allows for Rev-dependent mRNA export from the nucleus to the cytoplasm.
   1913..2013    +  CDS            Rev (fragment): human immunodeficiency virus 1 (HIV-1) Rev protein; rev; enhances nuclear export of unspliced and incompletely spliced viral mRNAs
   2028..2143    +  misc_feature   cPPT/CTS: central polypurine tract and central termination sequence of HIV-1 (lacking the first T)
   2221..2432    +  promoter       EF-1α core promoter: core promoter for human elongation factor EF-1α
   2433..3371    +  intron         EF-1α intron A: intron upstream of the start codon of human EF-1α
   3393..3770    +  CDS            H2B: human histone H2B; HIST1H2BJ
   3777..4706    +  CDS            iRFP670: iRFP670 is a basic (constitutively fluorescent) near ir fluorescent protein published in 2013, derived from Rhodopseudomonas palustris CGA009. It has low acid sensitivity. It requires the cofactor biliverdin for fluorescence.
   4725..4781    +  CDS            P2A: 2A peptide from porcine teschovirus-1 polyprotein Eukaryotic ribosomes fail to insert a peptide bond between the Gly and Pro residues, yielding separate polypeptides.
   4782..5495    +  CDS            mCerulean: mCerulean is a basic (constitutively fluorescent) cyan fluorescent protein published in 2005, derived from Aequorea victoria. It is reported to be a very rapidly-maturing monomer.
   5526..5825    +  CDS            CDT1 (fragment): CDT1_HUMAN - Experimental evidence at protein level: Swiss-Prot protein existence level 1. Required for both DNA replication and mitosis (PubMed:11125146, PubMed:22581055, PubMed:21856198, PubMed:14993212, PubMed:26842564). DNA replication licensing factor, required for pre- replication complex assembly. Cooperates with CDC6 and the origin recognition complex (ORC) during G1 phase of the cell cycle to promote the loading of the mini-chromosome maintenance (MCM) complex onto DNA to generate pre-replication complexes (pre-RC)(PubMed:14672932). Required also for mitosis by promoting stable kineto
   5930..6491    +  misc_feature   IRES: internal ribosome entry site (IRES) of the encephalomyocarditis virus (EMCV)
   6494..7093    +  CDS            PuroR: puromycin N-acetyltransferase; pac from Streptomyces alboniger; confers resistance to puromycin
   7117..7705    +  misc_feature   WPRE: woodchuck hepatitis virus posttranscriptional regulatory element
   7722..8240    +  CDS            nef (fragment): NEF_HV1BR - Experimental evidence at protein level: Swiss-Prot protein existence level 1. Extracellular Nef protein targets CD4(+) T-lymphocytes for apoptosis by interacting with CXCR4 surface receptors (PubMed:14990729). From Human immunodeficiency virus type 1 group M subtype B (isolate BRU/LAI) (HIV-1).
   8288..8545    +  LTR            5' LTR (truncated): truncated 5' long terminal repeat (LTR) from HIV-1
   8695..8717    -  protein_bind   lac operator (fragment): The lac repressor binds to the lac operator to inhibit transcription in E. coli. This inhibition can be relieved by adding lactose or isopropyl-β-D-thiogalactopyranoside (IPTG). lac repressor encoded by lacI
   8721..8751    -  promoter       lac promoter: promoter for the E. coli lac operon
   8766..8787    -  protein_bind   CAP binding site: CAP binding activates transcription in the presence of cAMP. E. coli catabolite activator protein
   8800..8892    -  CDS            lacI (fragment): lac repressor; lacI; The lac repressor binds to the lac operator to inhibit transcription in E. coli. This inhibition can be relieved by adding lactose or isopropyl-β-D-thiogalactopyranoside (IPTG).
   9075..9663    -  rep_origin     ori: high-copy-number ColE1/pMB1/pBR322/pUC origin of replication
   9834..10694   -  CDS            AmpR: β-lactamase; bla; confers resistance to ampicillin, carbenicillin, and related antibiotics
  10695..10799   -  promoter       AmpR promoter: bla
  10847..10981   +  polyA_signal   SV40 poly(A) signal: SV40 polyadenylation signal
  11148..329     +  CDS            nef (fragment) (across the origin): NEF_HV1BR - Experimental evidence at protein level: Swiss-Prot protein existence level 1. Extracellular Nef protein targets CD4(+) T-lymphocytes for apoptosis by interacting with CXCR4 surface receptors (PubMed:14990729). From Human immunodeficiency virus type 1 group M subtype B (isolate BRU/LAI) (HIV-1).
>Addgene plasmid #223965 | pLV-H2B-iRFP670-p2a-mCerulean-Cdt1 (1-100)-IRES-puromycin | addgene full sequence | sequence record 450978 | Addgene NGS Result
TGGAAGGGCTAATTCACTCCCAAAGAAGACAAGATATCCTTGATCTGTGGATCTACCACACACAAGGCTA
CTTCCCTGATTAGCAGAACTACACACCAGGGCCAGGGGTCAGATATCCACTGACCTTTGGATGGTGCTAC
AAGCTAGTACCAGTTGAGCCAGATAAGGTAGAAGAGGCCAATAAAGGAGAGAACACCAGCTTGTTACACC
CTGTGAGCCTGCATGGGATGGATGACCCGGAGAGAGAAGTGTTAGAGTGGAGGTTTGACAGCCGCCTAGC
ATTTCATCACGTGGCCCGAGAGCTGCATCCGGAGTACTTCAAGAACTGCTGATATCGAGCTTGCTACAAG
GGACTTTCCGCTGGGGACTTTCCAGGGAGGCGTGGCCTGGGCGGGACTGGGGAGTGGCGAGCCCTCAGAT
CCTGCATATAAGCAGCTGCTTTTTGCCTGTACTGGGTCTCTCTGGTTAGACCAGATCTGAGCCTGGGAGC
TCTCTGGCTAACTAGGGAACCCACTGCTTAAGCCTCAATAAAGCTTGCCTTGAGTGCTTCAAGTAGTGTG
TGCCCGTCTGTTGTGTGACTCTGGTAACTAGAGATCCCTCAGACCCTTTTAGTCAGTGTGGAAAATCTCT
AGCAGTGGCGCCCGAACAGGGACTTGAAAGCGAAAGGGAAACCAGAGGAGCTCTCTCGACGCAGGACTCG
GCTTGCTGAAGCGCGCACGGCAAGAGGCGAGGGGCGGCGACTGGTGAGTACGCCAAAAATTTTGACTAGC
GGAGGCTAGAAGGAGAGAGATGGGTGCGAGAGCGTCAGTATTAAGCGGGGGAGAATTAGATCGCGATGGG
AAAAAATTCGGTTAAGGCCAGGGGGAAAGAAAAAATATAAATTAAAACATATAGTATGGGCAAGCAGGGA
GCTAGAACGATTCGCAGTTAATCCTGGCCTGTTAGAAACATCAGAAGGCTGTAGACAAATACTGGGACAG
CTACAACCATCCCTTCAGACAGGATCAGAAGAACTTAGATCATTATATAATACAGTAGCAACCCTCTATT
GTGTGCATCAAAGGATAGAGATAAAAGACACCAAGGAAGCTTTAGACAAGATAGAGGAAGAGCAAAACAA
AAGTAAGACCACCGCACAGCAAGCGGCCGGCCGCTGATCTTCAGACCTGGAGGAGGAGATATGAGGGACA
ATTGGAGAAGTGAATTATATAAATATAAAGTAGTAAAAATTGAACCATTAGGAGTAGCACCCACCAAGGC
AAAGAGAAGAGTGGTGCAGAGAGAAAAAAGAGCAGTGGGAATAGGAGCTTTGTTCCTTGGGTTCTTGGGA
GCAGCAGGAAGCACTATGGGCGCAGCGTCAATGACGCTGACGGTACAGGCCAGACAATTATTGTCTGGTA
TAGTGCAGCAGCAGAACAATTTGCTGAGGGCTATTGAGGCGCAACAGCATCTGTTGCAACTCACAGTCTG
GGGCATCAAGCAGCTCCAGGCAAGAATCCTGGCTGTGGAAAGATACCTAAAGGATCAACAGCTCCTGGGG
ATTTGGGGTTGCTCTGGAAAACTCATTTGCACCACTGCTGTGCCTTGGAATGCTAGTTGGAGTAATAAAT
CTCTGGAACAGATTTGGAATCACACGACCTGGATGGAGTGGGACAGAGAAATTAACAATTACACAAGCTT
AATACACTCCTTAATTGAAGAATCGCAAAACCAGCAAGAAAAGAATGAACAAGAATTATTGGAATTAGAT
AAATGGGCAAGTTTGTGGAATTGGTTTAACATAACAAATTGGCTGTGGTATATAAAATTATTCATAATGA
TAGTAGGAGGCTTGGTAGGTTTAAGAATAGTTTTTGCTGTACTTTCTATAGTGAATAGAGTTAGGCAGGG
ATATTCACCATTATCGTTTCAGACCCACCTCCCAACCCCGAGGGGACCCGACAGGCCCGAAGGAATAGAA
GAAGAAGGTGGAGAGAGAGACAGAGACAGATCCATTCGATTAGTGAACGGATCTCGACGGTATCGCCTTT
AAAAGAAAAGGGGGGATTGGGGGGTACAGTGCAGGGGAAAGAATAGTAGACATAATAGCAACAGACATAC
AAACTAAAGAATTACAAAAACAAATTACAAAAATTCAAAATTTTCGGGTTTATTACAGGGACAGCAGAGA
TCCAGTTTATCGATGAGGCCCTTTCGTCTTCACTCGAGGTGCCCGTCAGTGGGCAGAGCGCACATCGCCC
ACAGTCCCCGAGAAGTTGGGGGGAGGGGTCGGCAATTGAACCGGTGCCTAGAGAAGGTGGCGCGGGGTAA
ACTGGGAAAGTGATGTCGTGTACTGGCTCCGCCTTTTTCCCGAGGGTGGGGGAGAACCGTATATAAGTGC
AGTAGTCGCCGTGAACGTTCTTTTTCGCAACGGGTTTGCCGCCAGAACACAGGTAAGTGCCGTGTGTGGT
TCCCGCGGGCCTGGCCTCTTTACGGGTTATGGCCCTTGCGTGCCTTGAATTACTTCCACCTGGCTGCAGT
ACGTGATTCTTGATCCCGAGCTTCGGGTTGGAAGTGGGTGGGAGAGTTCGAGGCCTTGCGCTTAAGGAGC
CCCTTCGCCTCGTGCTTGAGTTGAGGCCTGGCCTGGGCGCTGGGGCCGCCGCGTGCGAATCTGGTGGCAC
CTTCGCGCCTGTCTCGCTGCTTTCGATAAGTCTCTAGCCATTTAAAATTTTTGATGACCTGCTGCGACGC
TTTTTTTCTGGCAAGATAGTCTTGTAAATGCGGGCCAAGATCTGCACACTGGTATTTCGGTTTTTGGGGC
CGCGGGCGGCGACGGGGCCCGTGCGTCCCAGCGCACATGTTCGGCGAGGCGGGGCCTGCGAGCGCGGCCA
CCGAGAATCGGACGGGGGTAGTCTCAAGCTGGCCGGCCTGCTCTGGTGCCTGGCCTCGCGCCGCCGTGTA
TCGCCCCGCCCTGGGCGGCAAGGCTGGCCCGGTCGGCACCAGTTGCGTGAGCGGAAAGATGGCCGCTTCC
CGGCCCTGCTGCAGGGAGCTCAAAATGGAGGACGCGGCGCTCGGGAGAGCGGGCGGGTGAGTCACCCACA
CAAAGGAAAAGGGCCTTTCCGTCCTCAGCCGTCGCTTCATGTGACTCCACGGAGTACCGGGCGCCGTCCA
GGCACCTCGATTAGTTCTCGAGCTTTTGGAGTACGTCGTCTTTAGGTTGGGGGGAGGGGTTTTATGCGAT
GGAGTTTCCCCACACTGAGTGGGTGGAGACTGAAGTTAGGCCAGCTTGGCACTTGATGTAATTCTCCTTG
GAATTTGCCCTTTTTGAGTTTGGATCTTGGTTCATTCTCAAGCCTCAGACAGTGGTTCAAAGTTTTTTTC
TTCCATTTCAGGTGTCGTGAGGATCCGCCACCATGCCAGAGCCAGCGAAGTCTGCTCCCGCCCCGAAAAA
GGGCTCCAAGAAGGCGGTGACTAAGGCGCAGAAGAAAGGCGGCAAGAAGCGCAAGCGCAGCCGCAAGGAG
AGCTATTCCATCTATGTGTACAAGGTTCTGAAGCAGGTCCACCCTGACACCGGCATTTCGTCCAAGGCCA
TGGGCATCATGAATTCGTTTGTGAACGACATTTTCGAGCGCATCGCAGGTGAGGCTTCCCGCCTGGCGCA
TTACAACAAGCGCTCGACCATCACCTCCAGGGAGATCCAGACGGCCGTGCGCCTGCTGCTGCCTGGGGAG
TTGGCCAAGCACGCCGTGTCCGAGGGTACTAAGGCCATCACCAAGTACACCAGCGCTAAGGATCCAGCGC
GTAAGGTCGATCTCACCTCCTGCGATCGCGAGCCGATCCACATCCCCGGCAGCATTCAGCCGTGCGGCTG
CCTGCTAGCCTGCGACGCGCAGGCGGTGCGGATCACGCGCATTACGGAAAATGCCGGCGCGTTCTTTGGA
CGCGAAACTCCGCGGGTCGGTGAGCTACTCGCCGATTACTTCGGCGAGACCGAAGCCCATGCGCTGCGCA
ACGCACTGGCGCAGTCCTCCGATCCAAAGCGACCGGCGCTGATCTTCGGTTGGCGCGACGGCCTGACCGG
CCGCACCTTCGACATCTCACTGCATCGCCATGACGGTACATCGATCATCGAGTTCGAGCCTGCGGCGGCC
GAACAGGCCGACAATCCGCTGCGGCTGACGCGGCAGATCATCGCGCGCACCAAAGAACTGAAGTCGCTCG
AAGAGATGGCCGCACGGGTGCCGCGCTATCTGCAGGCGATGCTCGGCTATCACCGCGTGATGTTGTACCG
CTTCGCGGACGACGGCTCCGGGATGGTGATCGGCGAGGCGAAGCGCAGCGACCTCGAGAGCTTTCTCGGT
CAGCACTTTCCGGCGTCGCTGGTCCCGCAGCAGGCGCGGCTACTGTACTTGAAGAACGCGATCCGCGTGG
TCTCGGATTCGCGCGGCATCAGCAGCCGGATCGTGCCCGAGCACGACGCCTCCGGCGCCGCGCTCGATCT
GTCGTTCGCGCACCTGCGCAGCATCTCGCCCTGCCATCTCGAATTTCTGCGGAACATGGGCGTCAGCGCC
TCGATGTCGCTGTCGATCATCATTGACGGCACGCTATGGGGATTGATCATCTGTCATCATTACGAGCCGC
GTGCCGTGCCGATGGCGCAGCGCGTCGCGGCCGAAATGTTCGCCGACTTCTTATCGCTGCACTTCACCGC
CGCCCACCACCAACGCCTGTACAAGGGTTCCGGAGCCACGAACTTCTCTCTGTTAAAGCAAGCAGGAGAC
GTGGAAGAAAATCCCGGTCCTGTGAGCAAGGGCGAGGAGCTGTTCACCGGGGTGGTGCCCATCCTGGTCG
AGCTGGACGGCGACGTAAACGGCCACAAGTTCAGCGTGTCCGGCGAGGGCGAGGGCGATGCCACCTACGG
CAAGCTGACCCTGAAGTTCATCTGCACCACCGGCAAGCTGCCCGTGCCCTGGCCCACCCTCGTGACCACC
CTGACCTGGGGCGTGCAGTGCTTCGCCCGCTACCCCGACCACATGAAGCAGCACGACTTCTTCAAGTCCG
CCATGCCCGAAGGCTACGTCCAGGAGCGCACCATCTTCTTCAAGGACGACGGCAACTACAAGACCCGCGC
CGAGGTGAAGTTCGAGGGCGACACCCTGGTGAACCGCATCGAGCTGAAGGGCATCGACTTCAAGGAGGAC
GGCAACATCCTGGGGCACAAGCTGGAGTACAACGCCATCAGCGACAACGTCTATATCACCGCCGACAAGC
AGAAGAACGGCATCAAGGCCAACTTCAAGATCCGCCACAACATCGAGGACGGCAGCGTGCAGCTCGCCGA
CCACTACCAGCAGAACACCCCCATCGGCGACGGCCCCGTGCTGCTGCCCGACAACCACTACCTGAGCACC
CAGTCCAAGCTGAGCAAAGACCCCAACGAGAAGCGCGATCACATGGTCCTGCTGGAGTTCGTGACCGCCG
CCGGGATCACTCTCGGCATGGACGAGCTGTACAAGGGATATCCATCACACTGGCGGCCGCTCGAGATGGA
GCAGCGCCGCGTCACCGACTTCTTCGCGCGCCGCCGCCCCGGGCCCCCCCGCATCGCGCCGCCCAAGCTG
GCCTGCCGCACCCCCAGCCCCGCCAGGCCCGCACTCCGCGCCCCGGCCTCCGCTACCAGTGGCAGCCGCA
AGCGCGCCCGCCCGCCCGCCGCCCCCGGACGCGACCAGGCCAGGCCACCGGCCCGCGCGGCCGCGCGGCT
GTCGGTGGACGAGGTTTCCAGCCCCAGTACCCCCGAGGCCCCAGACATCCCAGCCTGCCCTTCTCCGGGC
CAGAAGATAAAGAAATAAGAATTCCTCGAGGGCGGCCGCTCTAGAGTCGACGGGCCGCGGTAACAATTGT
TAACTAACTTAAGCTAGCAACGGTTTCCCTCTAGCGGGATCAATTCCGCCCCCCCCCCCTAACGTTACTG
GCCGAAGCCGCTTGGAATAAGGCCGGTGTGCGTTTGTCTATATGTTATTTTCCACCATATTGCCGTCTTT
TGGCAATGTGAGGGCCCGGAAACCTGGCCCTGTCTTCTTGACGAGCATTCCTAGGGGTCTTTCCCCTCTC
GCCAAAGGAATGCAAGGTCTGTTGAATGTCGTGAAGGAAGCAGTTCCTCTGGAAGCTTCTTGAAGACAAA
CAACGTCTGTAGCGACCCTTTGCAGGCAGCGGAACCCCCCACCTGGCGACAGGTGCCTCTGCGGCCAAAA
GCCACGTGTATAAGATACACCTGCAAAGGCGGCACAACCCCAGTGCCACGTTGTGAGTTGGATAGTTGTG
GAAAGAGTCAAATGGCTCTCCTCAAGCGTATTCAACAAGGGGCTGAAGGATGCCCAGAAGGTACCCCATT
GTATGGGATCTGATCTGGGGCCTCGGTGCACATGCTTTACATGTGTTTAGTCGAGGTTAAAAAAACGTCT
AGGCCCCCCGAACCACGGGGACGTGGTTTTCCTTTGAAAAACACGATAATACCATGACCGAGTACAAGCC
CACGGTGCGCCTCGCCACCCGCGACGACGTCCCCAGGGCCGTACGCACCCTCGCCGCCGCGTTCGCCGAC
TACCCCGCCACGCGCCACACCGTCGATCCGGACCGCCACATCGAGCGGGTCACCGAGCTGCAAGAACTCT
TCCTCACGCGCGTCGGGCTCGACATCGGCAAGGTGTGGGTCGCGGACGACGGCGCCGCGGTGGCGGTCTG
GACCACGCCGGAGAGCGTCGAAGCGGGGGCGGTGTTCGCCGAGATCGGCCCGCGCATGGCCGAGTTGAGC
GGTTCCCGGCTGGCCGCGCAGCAACAGATGGAAGGCCTCCTGGCGCCGCACCGGCCCAAGGAGCCCGCGT
GGTTCCTGGCCACCGTCGGCGTCTCGCCCGACCACCAGGGCAAGGGTCTGGGCAGCGCCGTCGTGCTCCC
CGGAGTGGAGGCGGCCGAGCGCGCCGGGGTGCCCGCCTTCCTGGAGACCTCCGCGCCCCGCAACCTCCCC
TTCTACGAGCGGCTCGGCTTCACCGTCACCGCCGACGTCGAGGTGCCCGAAGGACCGCGCACCTGGTGCA
TGACCCGCAAGCCCGGTGCCTGACCCGGGCGGGGCGCGTCTGGAACAATCAACCTCTGGATTACAAAATT
TGTGAAAGATTGACTGGTATTCTTAACTATGTTGCTCCTTTTACGCTATGTGGATACGCTGCTTTAATGC
CTTTGTATCATGCTATTGCTTCCCGTATGGCTTTCATTTTCTCCTCCTTGTATAAATCCTGGTTGCTGTC
TCTTTATGAGGAGTTGTGGCCCGTTGTCAGGCAACGTGGCGTGGTGTGCACTGTGTTTGCTGACGCAACC
CCCACTGGTTGGGGCATTGCCACCACCTGTCAGCTCCTTTCCGGGACTTTCGCTTTCCCCCTCCCTATTG
CCACGGCGGAACTCATCGCCGCCTGCCTTGCCCGCTGCTGGACAGGGGCTCGGCTGTTGGGCACTGACAA
TTCCGTGGTGTTGTCGGGGAAGCTGACGTCCTTTCCATGGCTGCTCGCCTGTGTTGCCACCTGGATTCTG
CGCGGGACGTCCTTCTGCTACGTCCCTTCGGCCCTCAATCCAGCGGACCTTCCTTCCCGCGGCCTGCTGC
CGGCTCTGCGGCCTCTTCCGCGTCTTCGCCTTCGCCCTCAGACGAGTCGGATCTCCCTTTGGGCCGCCTC
CCCGCCTGGAATTAATTCTGCAGTCGAGACCTAGAAAAACATGGAGCAATCACAAGTAGCAATACAGCAG
CTACCAATGCTGATTGTGCCTGGCTAGAAGCACAAGAGGAGGAGGAGGTGGGTTTTCCAGTCACACCTCA
GGTACCTTTAAGACCAATGACTTACAAGGCAGCTGTAGATCTTAGCCACTTTTTAAAAGAAAAGAGGGGA
CTGGAAGGGCTAATTCACTCCCAACGAAGACAAGATATCCTTGATCTGTGGATCTACCACACACAAGGCT
ACTTCCCTGATTAGCAGAACTACACACCAGGGCCAGGGGTCAGATATCCACTGACCTTTGGATGGTGCTA
CAAGCTAGTACCAGTTGAGCCAGATAAGGTAGAAGAGGCCAATAAAGGAGAGAACACCAGCTTGTTACAC
CCTGTGAGCCTGCATGGGATGGATGACCCGGAGAGAGAAGTGTTAGAGTGGAGGTTTGACAGCCGCCTAG
CATTTCATCACGTGGCCCGAGAGCTGCATCCGGAGTACTTCAAGAACTGCTGATATCGAGCTTGCTACAA
GGGACTTTCCGCTGGGGACTTTCCAGGGAGGCGTGGCCTGGGCGGGACTGGGGAGTGGCGAGCCCTCAGA
TCCTGCATATAAGCAGCTGCTTTTTGCCTGTACTGGGTCTCTCTGGTTAGACCAGATCTGAGCCTGGGAG
CTCTCTGGCTAACTAGGGAACCCACTGCTTAAGCCTCAATAAAGCTTGCCTTGAGTGCTTCAAGTAGTGT
GTGCCCGTCTGTTGTGTGACTCTGGTAACTAGAGATCCCTCAGACCCTTTTAGTCAGTGTGGAAAATCTC
TAGCAGTAGTAGTTCATGTCATCTTATTATTCAGTATTTATAACTTGCAAAGAAATGAATATCAGAGAGT
GAGAGGCCTTGACATTGCTAGCGTTTACCGTCGACCTCTAGCTAGAGCTTGGCGTAATCATGGTCATAGC
TGTTTCCTGTGTGAAATTGTTATCCGCTCACAATTCCACACAACATACGAGCCGGAAGCATAAAGTGTAA
AGCCTGGGGTGCCTAATGAGTGAGCTAACTCACATTAATTGCGTTGCGCTCACTGCCCGCTTTCCAGTCG
GGAAACCTGTCGTGCCAGCTGCATTAATGAATCGGCCAACGCGCGGGGAGAGGCGGTTTGCGTATTGGGC
GCTCTTCCGCTTCCTCGCTCACTGACTCGCTGCGCTCGGTCGTTCGGCTGCGGCGAGCGGTATCAGCTCA
CTCAAAGGCGGTAATACGGTTATCCACAGAATCAGGGGATAACGCAGGAAAGAACATGTGAGCAAAAGGC
CAGCAAAAGGCCAGGAACCGTAAAAAGGCCGCGTTGCTGGCGTTTTTCCATAGGCTCCGCCCCCCTGACG
AGCATCACAAAAATCGACGCTCAAGTCAGAGGTGGCGAAACCCGACAGGACTATAAAGATACCAGGCGTT
TCCCCCTGGAAGCTCCCTCGTGCGCTCTCCTGTTCCGACCCTGCCGCTTACCGGATACCTGTCCGCCTTT
CTCCCTTCGGGAAGCGTGGCGCTTTCTCATAGCTCACGCTGTAGGTATCTCAGTTCGGTGTAGGTCGTTC
GCTCCAAGCTGGGCTGTGTGCACGAACCCCCCGTTCAGCCCGACCGCTGCGCCTTATCCGGTAACTATCG
TCTTGAGTCCAACCCGGTAAGACACGACTTATCGCCACTGGCAGCAGCCACTGGTAACAGGATTAGCAGA
GCGAGGTATGTAGGCGGTGCTACAGAGTTCTTGAAGTGGTGGCCTAACTACGGCTACACTAGAAGAACAG
TATTTGGTATCTGCGCTCTGCTGAAGCCAGTTACCTTCGGAAAAAGAGTTGGTAGCTCTTGATCCGGCAA
ACAAACCACCGCTGGTAGCGGTGGTTTTTTTGTTTGCAAGCAGCAGATTACGCGCAGAAAAAAAGGATCT
CAAGAAGATCCTTTGATCTTTTCTACGGGGTCTGACGCTCAGTGGAACGAAAACTCACGTTAAGGGATTT
TGGTCATGAGATTATCAAAAAGGATCTTCACCTAGATCCTTTTAAATTAAAAATGAAGTTTTAAATCAAT
CTAAAGTATATATGAGTAAACTTGGTCTGACAGTTACCAATGCTTAATCAGTGAGGCACCTATCTCAGCG
ATCTGTCTATTTCGTTCATCCATAGTTGCCTGACTCCCCGTCGTGTAGATAACTACGATACGGGAGGGCT
TACCATCTGGCCCCAGTGCTGCAATGATACCGCGAGACCCACGCTCACCGGCTCCAGATTTATCAGCAAT
AAACCAGCCAGCCGGAAGGGCCGAGCGCAGAAGTGGTCCTGCAACTTTATCCGCCTCCATCCAGTCTATT
AATTGTTGCCGGGAAGCTAGAGTAAGTAGTTCGCCAGTTAATAGTTTGCGCAACGTTGTTGCCATTGCTA
CAGGCATCGTGGTGTCACGCTCGTCGTTTGGTATGGCTTCATTCAGCTCCGGTTCCCAACGATCAAGGCG
AGTTACATGATCCCCCATGTTGTGCAAAAAAGCGGTTAGCTCCTTCGGTCCTCCGATCGTTGTCAGAAGT
AAGTTGGCCGCAGTGTTATCACTCATGGTTATGGCAGCACTGCATAATTCTCTTACTGTCATGCCATCCG
TAAGATGCTTTTCTGTGACTGGTGAGTACTCAACCAAGTCATTCTGAGAATAGTGTATGCGGCGACCGAG
TTGCTCTTGCCCGGCGTCAATACGGGATAATACCGCGCCACATAGCAGAACTTTAAAAGTGCTCATCATT
GGAAAACGTTCTTCGGGGCGAAAACTCTCAAGGATCTTACCGCTGTTGAGATCCAGTTCGATGTAACCCA
CTCGTGCACCCAACTGATCTTCAGCATCTTTTACTTTCACCAGCGTTTCTGGGTGAGCAAAAACAGGAAG
GCAAAATGCCGCAAAAAAGGGAATAAGGGCGACACGGAAATGTTGAATACTCATACTCTTCCTTTTTCAA
TATTATTGAAGCATTTATCAGGGTTATTGTCTCATGAGCGGATACATATTTGAATGTATTTAGAAAAATA
AACAAATAGGGGTTCCGCGCACATTTCCCCGAAAAGTGCCACCTGACGTCGACGGATCGGGAGATCAACT
TGTTTATTGCAGCTTATAATGGTTACAAATAAAGCAATAGCATCACAAATTTCACAAATAAAGCATTTTT
TTCACTGCATTCTAGTTGTGGTTTGTCCAAACTCATCAATGTATCTTATCATGTCTGGATCAACTGGATA
ACTCAAGCTAACCAAAATCATCCCAAACTTCCCACCCCATACCCTATTACCACTGCCAATTACCTGTGGT
TTCATTTACTCTAAACCTGTGATTCCTCTGAATTATTTTCATTTTAAAGAAATTGTATTTGTTAAATATG
TACTACAAACTTAGTAGT
